Addgene plasmid #67663: mKate2-P2A-APEX2-2xFYVE_hrs
Purpose: Mammalian expression vector driving APEX2-2xFYVE (2xMouse FYVE domain from HRS, [marks PI3P] fused to EM peroxidase marker). Also contains bicistronially expressed cytoplasmic red reporter.
Depositing lab: Rob Parton. Depositing organization: University of Queensland, Institute for Molecular Bioscience. Publication: Modular Detection of GFP-Labeled Proteins for Rapid Screening by Electron Microscopy in Cells and Organisms. Ariotti N, Hall TE, Rae J, Ferguson C, McMahon KA, Martel N, Webb RE, Webb RI, Teasdale RD, Parton RG. Dev Cell. 2015 Nov 23;35(4):513-25. doi: 10.1016/j.devcel.2015.10.016. Epub 2015 Nov 12. PubMed 26585296.
Backbone
  Vector backbone: pCSDEST2
  Vector type: Mammalian Expression
Growth in bacteria
  Bacterial resistance: Ampicillin, 100 μg/mL
  Growth temperature: 37°C
  Growth strain: DH5alpha
  Copy number: High Copy
Gene/Insert
  Gene/Insert name: mKate2-P2A-APEX2-2xFYVE
  Species: Synthetic
  Promoter: CMV
  Cloning method: Gateway Cloning
  Sequencing primers: 5′ SP6; 3′ T3
Terms and licenses: Academic/Nonprofit Terms; Industry Terms: Not Available to Industry
How to cite: mKate2-P2A-APEX2-2xFYVE_hrs was a gift from Rob Parton (Addgene plasmid # 67663 ; http://n2t.net/addgene:67663 ; RRID:Addgene_67663)
