[The description below was written by a language model from this plasmid's Addgene catalogue record and pLannotate feature annotations shown in this document.]
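Description:
mKate2-P2A-APEX2-2xFYVE_hrs is a 6.2 kb mammalian expression plasmid built in the pCSDEST2 backbone by multisite Gateway recombination, as reflected by the attB1, attB2 and attB3 scars that separate the assembled modules. It is propagated in E. coli as a high-copy plasmid through a ColE1/pUC-type origin with ampicillin selection (AmpR under its bla promoter). The backbone also carries an f1 origin and remnants of lac regulatory and lacZα sequences.

Expression is driven by a CMV promoter, annotated in the sequence as the simian CMV IE94 enhancer/promoter, which spans the plasmid origin and reads into the insert. Transcripts terminate at an SV40 polyadenylation signal. The synthetic open reading frame begins with the red fluorescent protein mKate2, followed by a P2A self-cleaving peptide (named in the record but not annotated, presumably lying in the gap between mKate2 and APEX2). Next comes APEX2, the engineered soybean ascorbate peroxidase used as an electron microscopy tag. After attB2, APEX2 is fused to a tandem FYVE domain from mouse HRS (Hgs). The annotation software labels the first copy as Hgs and the second as a Dictyostelium adcA fragment, most likely a homology-based match to the second FYVE repeat. Ribosomal skipping at P2A releases free cytoplasmic mKate2 to mark transfected cells, while the 2xFYVE module targets APEX2 to membranes rich in phosphatidylinositol 3-phosphate. This allows peroxidase-generated electron-dense staining to reveal PI3P compartments by electron microscopy. SP6, T7 and T3 phage promoters flank the cassette, with SP6 and T3 serving as sequencing primer sites.
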