Features (pLannotate 1.2.2; 22 found; start..end, strand, type, name):
     35..53      +  promoter       SP6 promoter: promoter for bacteriophage SP6 RNA polymerase
    108..132     +  protein_bind   attB1: mutant version of attB; recombination site for the Gateway® BP reaction BP Clonase™
    139..834     +  CDS            mKate2: mKate2 is a basic (constitutively fluorescent) red fluorescent protein published in 2009, derived from Entacmaea quadricolor. It is reported to be a rapidly-maturing monomer with moderate acid sensitivity.
    924..1671    +  CDS            APEX2 (fragment): soybean ascorbate peroxidase, engineered to serve as a monomeric tag for electron microscopy and live-cell proteomics (Lam et al., 2015) more active than the original APEX due to the A134P mutation
   1679..1699    -  protein_bind   attB2: mutant version of attB; core recombination site for the Gateway® BP reaction BP Clonase™
   1701..1722    +  misc_feature   MCS (fragment): multiple cloning site
   1723..1974    +  CDS            Hgs (fragment): HGS_MOUSE - Also known as Hrs. Experimental evidence at protein level: Swiss-Prot protein existence level 1. Involved in intracellular signal transduction mediated by cytokines and growth factors. When associated with STAM, it suppresses DNA signaling upon stimulation by IL-2 and GM-CSF. Could be a direct effector of PI3-kinase in vesicular pathway via early endosomes and may regulate trafficking to early and late endosomes by recruiting clathrin. May concentrate ubiquitinated receptors within clathrin- coated regions. Involved in down-regulation of receptor tyrosine kinase via multivesicular
   2023..2184    +  CDS            adcA (fragment): ADCA_DICDI - Experimental evidence at protein level: Swiss-Prot protein existence level 1. From Dictyostelium discoideum (Slime mold).
   2217..2237    -  protein_bind   attB3: mutant version of attB; core recombination site for the Gateway® BP reaction BP Clonase™
   2255..2272    -  promoter       T7 promoter (fragment): promoter for bacteriophage T7 RNA polymerase
   2277..2411    -  polyA_signal   SV40 poly(A) signal: SV40 polyadenylation signal
   2524..2542    -  promoter       T3 promoter: promoter for bacteriophage T3 RNA polymerase
   2587..2603    -  protein_bind   lac operator: The lac repressor binds to the lac operator to inhibit transcription in E. coli. This inhibition can be relieved by adding lactose or isopropyl-β-D-thiogalactopyranoside (IPTG). lac repressor encoded by lacI
   2611..2641    -  promoter       lac promoter: promoter for the E. coli lac operon
   2656..2677    -  protein_bind   CAP binding site: CAP binding activates transcription in the presence of cAMP. E. coli catabolite activator protein
   2690..2782    -  CDS            lacI (fragment): lac repressor; lacI; The lac repressor binds to the lac operator to inhibit transcription in E. coli. This inhibition can be relieved by adding lactose or isopropyl-β-D-thiogalactopyranoside (IPTG).
   2965..3553    -  rep_origin     ori: high-copy-number ColE1/pMB1/pBR322/pUC origin of replication
   3724..4584    -  CDS            AmpR: β-lactamase; bla; confers resistance to ampicillin, carbenicillin, and related antibiotics
   4585..4689    -  promoter       AmpR promoter: bla
   4742..5170    -  rep_origin     f1 ori (sequence partly withheld): f1 bacteriophage origin of replication; arrow indicates direction of (+) strand synthesis
   5175..5241    -  CDS            lacZα (fragment): LacZα fragment of β-galactosidase; lacZ fragment
   5244..6228    +  promoter       CMV IE94 promoter: enhancer/promoter region of simian cytomegalovirus major immediate early transcription unit IE94
>Addgene plasmid #67663 | mKate2-P2A-APEX2-2xFYVE_hrs | depositor full sequence | sequence record 117188 | mKate2-P2A-APEX2-2xFYVE_hrs sequence 6228 bps
CGCCATTCTGCCTGGGGACGTCGGAGCAAGCTTGATTTAGGTGACACTATAGAATACAAGCTACTTGTTC
TTTTTGCAGGATCCCATCGATTCGAATTCAAGGATCAACAAGTTTGTACAAAAAAGCAGGCTGCCACCAT
GGTGAGCGAGCTGATTAAGGAGAACATGCACATGAAGCTGTACATGGAGGGCACCGTGAACAACCACCAC
TTCAAGTGCACATCCGAGGGCGAAGGCAAGCCCTACGAGGGCACCCAGACCATGAGAATCAAGGCGGTCG
AGGGCGGCCCTCTCCCCTTCGCCTTCGACATCCTGGCTACCAGCTTCATGTACGGCAGCAAAACCTTCAT
CAACCACACCCAGGGCATCCCCGACTTCTTTAAGCAGTCCTTCCCCGAGGGCTTCACATGGGAGAGAGTC
ACCACATACGAAGACGGGGGCGTGCTGACCGCTACCCAGGACACCAGCCTCCAGGACGGCTGCCTCATCT
ACAACGTCAAGATCAGAGGGGTGAACTTCCCATCCAACGGCCCTGTGATGCAGAAGAAAACACTCGGCTG
GGAGGCCTCCACCGAGACCCTGTACCCCGCTGACGGCGGCCTGGAAGGCAGAGCCGACATGGCCCTGAAG
CTCGTGGGCGGGGGCCACCTGATCTGCAACTTGAAGACCACATACAGATCCAAGAAACCCGCTAAGAACC
TCAAGATGCCCGGCGTCTACTATGTGGACAGAAGACTGGAAAGAATCAAGGAGGCCGACAAAGAGACCTA
CGTCGAGCAGCACGAGGTGGCTGTGGCCAGATACTGCGACCTCCCTAGCAAACTGGGGCACAGACCTAGG
GGCAGCGGCGCCACCAACTTCAGCCTGCTGAAGCAGGCCGGCGACGTGGAGGAGAACCCCGGCCCCGCCC
CCGGCAGCCTCGAGGGAAAGTCTTACCCAACTGTGAGTGCTGATTACCAGGACGCCGTTGAGAAGGCGAA
GAAGAAGCTCAGAGGCTTCATCGCTGAGAAGAGATGCGCTCCTCTAATGCTCCGTTTGGCATTCCACTCT
GCTGGAACCTTTGACAAGGGCACGAAGACCGGTGGACCCTTCGGAACCATCAAGCACCCTGCCGAACTGG
CTCACAGCGCTAACAACGGTCTTGACATCGCTGTTAGGCTTTTGGAGCCACTCAAGGCGGAGTTCCCTAT
TTTGAGCTACGCCGATTTCTACCAGTTGGCTGGCGTTGTTGCCGTTGAGGTCACGGGTGGACCTAAGGTT
CCATTCCACCCTGGAAGAGAGGACAAGCCTGAGCCACCACCAGAGGGTCGCTTGCCCGATCCCACTAAGG
GTTCTGACCATTTGAGAGATGTGTTTGGCAAAGCTATGGGGCTTACTGACCAAGATATCGTTGCTCTATC
TGGGGGTCACACTATTGGAGCTGCACACAAGGAGCGTTCTGGATTTGAGGGTCCCTGGACCTCTAATCCT
CTTATTTTCGACAACTCATACTTCACGGAGTTGTTGAGTGGTGAGAAGGAAGGTCTCCTTCAGCTACCTT
CTGACAAGGCTCTTTTGTCTGACCCTGTATTCCGCCCTCTCGTTGACAAATATGCAGCGGACGAAGATGC
CTTCTTTGCTGATTACGCTGAGGCTCACCAAAAGCTTTCCGAGCTTGGGTTTGCTGATGCCGTCGACCCA
GCTTTCTTGTACAAAGTGGCTCTCGAGCTCAAGCTTCGAATTGAATTCGAAAGTGATGCCATGTTCGCTG
CTGAAAGAGCCCCTGACTGGGTGGATGCTGAGGAATGCCATCGGTGCAGAGTACAGTTTGGGGTGGTGAC
CCGCAAGCATCACTGCCGAGCATGTGGGCAGATCTTCTGTGGCAAGTGCTCCTCCAAGTACTCCACCATC
CCCAAGTTCGGCATTGAGAAGGAGGTGCGCGTGTGTGAGCCCTGCTATGAGCAGCTGAACAAGAAGGCAC
AAGGACAAGGATCCGAAAGTGATGCCATGTTCGCTGCTGAAAGAGCCCCTGACTGGGTGGATGCTGAGGA
ATGCCATCGGTGCAGAGTACAGTTTGGGGTGGTGACCCGCAAGCATCACTGCCGAGCATGTGGGCAGATC
TTCTGTGGCAAGTGCTCCTCCAAGTACTCCACCATCCCCAAGTTCGGCATTGAGAAGGAGGTGCGCGTGT
GTGAGCCCTGCTATGAGCAGCTGAACAAGAAGGCATAAGTCGACGGCAACTTTATTATACATAGTTGCAC
TCGAGCCTCTAGAACTATAGTGAGTCGTATTACGTAGATCCAGACATGATAAGATACATTGATGAGTTTG
GACAAACCACAACTAGAATGCAGTGAAAAAAATGCTTTATTTGTGAAATTTGTGATGCTATTGCTTTATT
TGTAACCATTATAAGCTGCAATAAACAAGTTAACAACAACAATTGCATTCATTTTATGTTTCAGGTTCAG
GGGGAGGTGTGGGAGGTTTTTTAATTCGCGGCCGCGGCGCCAATGCATTGGGCCCGGTACCCAGCTTTTG
TTCCCTTTAGTGAGGGTTAATTGCGCGCTTGGCGTAATCATGGTCATAGCTGTTTCCTGTGTGAAATTGT
TATCCGCTCACAATTCCACACAACATACGAGCCGGAAGCATAAAGTGTAAAGCCTGGGGTGCCTAATGAG
TGAGCTAACTCACATTAATTGCGTTGCGCTCACTGCCCGCTTTCCAGTCGGGAAACCTGTCGTGCCAGCT
GCATTAATGAATCGGCCAACGCGCGGGGAGAGGCGGTTTGCGTATTGGGCGCTCTTCCGCTTCCTCGCTC
ACTGACTCGCTGCGCTCGGTCGTTCGGCTGCGGCGAGCGGTATCAGCTCACTCAAAGGCGGTAATACGGT
TATCCACAGAATCAGGGGATAACGCAGGAAAGAACATGTGAGCAAAAGGCCAGCAAAAGGCCAGGAACCG
TAAAAAGGCCGCGTTGCTGGCGTTTTTCCATAGGCTCCGCCCCCCTGACGAGCATCACAAAAATCGACGC
TCAAGTCAGAGGTGGCGAAACCCGACAGGACTATAAAGATACCAGGCGTTTCCCCCTGGAAGCTCCCTCG
TGCGCTCTCCTGTTCCGACCCTGCCGCTTACCGGATACCTGTCCGCCTTTCTCCCTTCGGGAAGCGTGGC
GCTTTCTCATAGCTCACGCTGTAGGTATCTCAGTTCGGTGTAGGTCGTTCGCTCCAAGCTGGGCTGTGTG
CACGAACCCCCCGTTCAGCCCGACCGCTGCGCCTTATCCGGTAACTATCGTCTTGAGTCCAACCCGGTAA
GACACGACTTATCGCCACTGGCAGCAGCCACTGGTAACAGGATTAGCAGAGCGAGGTATGTAGGCGGTGC
TACAGAGTTCTTGAAGTGGTGGCCTAACTACGGCTACACTAGAAGGACAGTATTTGGTATCTGCGCTCTG
CTGAAGCCAGTTACCTTCGGAAAAAGAGTTGGTAGCTCTTGATCCGGCAAACAAACCACCGCTGGTAGCG
GTGGTTTTTTTGTTTGCAAGCAGCAGATTACGCGCAGAAAAAAAGGATCTCAAGAAGATCCTTTGATCTT
TTCTACGGGGTCTGACGCTCAGTGGAACGAAAACTCACGTTAAGGGATTTTGGTCATGAGATTATCAAAA
AGGATCTTCACCTAGATCCTTTTAAATTAAAAATGAAGTTTTAAATCAATCTAAAGTATATATGAGTAAA
CTTGGTCTGACAGTTACCAATGCTTAATCAGTGAGGCACCTATCTCAGCGATCTGTCTATTTCGTTCATC
CATAGTTGCCTGACTCCCCGTCGTGTAGATAACTACGATACGGGAGGGCTTACCATCTGGCCCCAGTGCT
GCAATGATACCGCGAGACCCACGCTCACCGGCTCCAGATTTATCAGCAATAAACCAGCCAGCCGGAAGGG
CCGAGCGCAGAAGTGGTCCTGCAACTTTATCCGCCTCCATCCAGTCTATTAATTGTTGCCGGGAAGCTAG
AGTAAGTAGTTCGCCAGTTAATAGTTTGCGCAACGTTGTTGCCATTGCTACAGGCATCGTGGTGTCACGC
TCGTCGTTTGGTATGGCTTCATTCAGCTCCGGTTCCCAACGATCAAGGCGAGTTACATGATCCCCCATGT
TGTGCAAAAAAGCGGTTAGCTCCTTCGGTCCTCCGATCGTTGTCAGAAGTAAGTTGGCCGCAGTGTTATC
ACTCATGGTTATGGCAGCACTGCATAATTCTCTTACTGTCATGCCATCCGTAAGATGCTTTTCTGTGACT
GGTGAGTACTCAACCAAGTCATTCTGAGAATAGTGTATGCGGCGACCGAGTTGCTCTTGCCCGGCGTCAA
TACGGGATAATACCGCGCCACATAGCAGAACTTTAAAAGTGCTCATCATTGGAAAACGTTCTTCGGGGCG
AAAACTCTCAAGGATCTTACCGCTGTTGAGATCCAGTTCGATGTAACCCACTCGTGCACCCAACTGATCT
TCAGCATCTTTTACTTTCACCAGCGTTTCTGGGTGAGCAAAAACAGGAAGGCAAAATGCCGCAAAAAAGG
GAATAAGGGCGACACGGAAATGTTGAATACTCATACTCTTCCTTTTTCAATATTATTGAAGCATTTATCA
GGGTTATTGTCTCATGAGCGGATACATATTTGAATGTATTTAGAAAAATAAACAAATAGGGGTTCCGCGC
ACATTTCCCCGAAAAGTGCCACCTAAATTGTAAGCGTTAATATTTTGTTAAAATTCGCGTTAAATTTTTG
TTAAATCAGCTCATTTTTTAACCAATAGGCCGAAATCGGCAAAATCCCTTATAAATCAAAAGAATAGACC
GAGATAGGGT
[37 nt withheld, positions 4841-4877]
AAAGAACGTGGACTCCAACGTCAAAGG
[49 nt withheld, positions 4905-4953]
T
[91 nt withheld, positions 4955-5045]
G
[124 nt withheld, positions 5047-5170]
CCCATTCGCCATTCAGGCTGCGCAACTGTTGGGAAGGGCGATCGGTGCGGGCCTCTTCGCTATTACGCCA
GTCGACCATAGCCAATTCAATATGGCGTATATGGACTCATGCCAATTCAATATGGTGGATCTGGACCTGT
GCCAATTCAATATGGCGTATATGGACTCGTGCCAATTCAATATGGTGGATCTGGACCCCAGCCAATTCAA
TATGGCGGACTTGGCACCATGCCAATTCAATATGGCGGACTTGGCACTGTGCCAACTGGGGAGGGGTCTA
CTTGGCACGGTGCCAAGTTTGAGGAGGGGTCTTGGCCCTGTGCCAAGTCCGCCATATTGAATTGGCATGG
TGCCAATAATGGCGGCCATATTGGCTATATGCCAGGATCAATATATAGGCAATATCCAATATGGCCCTAT
GCCAATATGGCTATTGGCCAGGTTCAATACTATGTATTGGCCCTATGCCATATAGTATTCCATATATGGG
TTTTCCTATTGACGTAGATAGCCCCTCCCAATGGGCGGTCCCATATACCATATATGGGGCTTCCTAATAC
CGCCCATAGCCACTCCCCCATTGACGTCAATGGTCTCTATATATGGTCTTTCCTATTGACGTCATATGGG
CGGTCCTATTGACGTATATGGCGCCTCCCCCATTGACGTCAATTACGGTAAATGGCCCGCCTGGCTCAAT
GCCCATTGACGTCAATAGGACCACCCACCATTGACGTCAATGGGATGGCTCATTGCCCATTCATATCCGT
TCTCACGCCCCCTATTGACGTCAATGACGGTAAATGGCCCACTTGGCAGTACATCAATATCTATTAATAG
TAACTTGGCAAGTACATTACTATTGGAAGGACGCCAGGGTACATTGGCAGTACTCCCATTGACGTCAATG
GCGGTAAATGGCCCGCGATGGCTGCCAAGTACATCCCCATTGACGTCAATGGGGAGGGGCAATGACGCAA
ATGGGCGTTCCATTGACGTAAATGGGCGGTAGGCGTGCCTAATGGGAGGTCTATATAAGCAATGCTCGTT
TAGGGAAC
