>Addgene plasmid #67663 | mKate2-P2A-APEX2-2xFYVE_hrs | addgene partial sequence | sequence record 130222 | CMV-F 5'-CGCAAATGGGCGGTAGGCGTG-3'
ACCGCCATTCTGCCTGGGGACGTCGGAGCAAGCTTGATTTAGGTGACACTATAGAATACAAGCTACTTGT
TCTTTTTGCAGGATCCCATCGATTCGAATTCAAGGATCAACAAGTTTGTACAAAAAAGCAGGCTGCCACC
ATGGTGAGCGAGCTGATTAAGGAGAACATGCACATGAAGCTGTACATGGAGGGCACCGTGAACAACCACC
ACTTCAAGTGCACATCCGAGGGCGAAGGCAAGCCCTACGAGGGCACCCAGACCATGAGAATCAAGGCGGT
CGAGGGCGGCCCTCTCCCCTTCGCCTTCGACATCCTGGCTACCAGCTTCATGTACGGCAGCAAAACCTTC
ATCAACCACACCCAGGGCATCCCCGACTTCTTTAAGCAGTCCTTCCCCGAGGGCTTCACATGGGAGAGAG
TCACCACATACGAAGACGGGGGCGTGCTGACCGCTACCCAGGACACCAGCCTCCAGGACGGCTGCCTCAT
CTACAACGTCAAGATCAGAGGGGTGAACTTCCCATCCAACGGCCCTGTGATGCAGAAGAAAACACTCGGC
TGGGAGGCCTCCACCGAGACCCTGTACCCCGCTGACGGCGGCCTGGAAGGCAGAGCCGACATGGCCCTGA
AGCTCGTGGGCGGGGGCCACCTGATCTGCAACTTGAAGACCACATACAGATCCAAGAAACCCGCTAAGAA
CCTCAAGATGCCCGGCGTCTACTATGTGGACAGAAGACTGGAAAGAATCAAGGAGGCCGACAAAGAGACC
TACGTCGAGCAGCACGAGGTGGCTGTGGCCAGATACTGCGACCTCCCTAGCAA
