>Addgene plasmid #67663 | mKate2-P2A-APEX2-2xFYVE_hrs | addgene partial sequence | sequence record 130395 | EBV-rev 5'-GTGGTTTGTCCAAACTCATC-3'
ATACGACTCACTATAGTTCTAGAGGCTCGAGTGCAACTATGTATAATAAAGTTGCCGTCGACTTATGCCT
TCTTGTTCAGCTGCTCATAGCAGGGCTCACACACGCGCACCTCCTTCTCAATGCCGAACTTGGGGATGGT
GGAGTACTTGGAGGAGCACTTGCCACAGAAGATCTGCCCACATGCTCGGCAGTGATGCTTGCGGGTCACC
ACCCCAAACTGTACTCTGCACCGATGGCATTCCTCAGCATCCACCCAGTCAGGGGCTCTTTCAGCAGCGA
ACATGGCATCACTTTCGGATCCTTGTCCTTGTGCCTTCTTGTTCAGCTGCTCATAGCAGGGCTCACACAC
GCGCACCTCCTTCTCAATGCCGAACTTGGGGATGGTGGAGTACTTGGAGGAGCACTTGCCACAGAAGATC
TGCCCACATGCTCGGCAGTGATGCTTGCGGGTCACCACCCCAAACTGTACTCTGCACCGATGGCATTCCT
CAGCATCCACCCAGTCAGGGGCTCTTTCAGCAGCGAACATGGCATCACTTTCGAATTCAATTCGAAGCTT
GAGCTCGAGAGCCACTTTGTACAAGAAAGCTGGGTCGACGGCATCAGCAAACCCAAGCTCGGAAAGCTTT
TGGTGAGCCTCAGCGTAATCAGCAAAGAAGGCATCTTCGTCCGCTGCATATTTGTCAACGAGAGGGCGGA
ATACAGGGTCAGACAAAAGAGCCTTGTCAGAAGGTAGCTGAAGGAGACCTTCCTTCTCACCACTCAACAA
CTCCGTGAAGTATGAGTTGTCGAA
